>Addgene plasmid #104626 | pPKm-300 | addgene full sequence | sequence record 204688 | Addgene NGS Result
GGCTCCGGTGCCCGTCAGTGGGCAGAGCGCACATCGCCCACAGTCCCCGAGAAGTTGGGGGGAGGGGTCG
GCAATTGAACCGGTGCCTAGAGAAGGTGGCGCGGGGTAAACTGGGAAAGTGATGTCGTGTACTGGCTCCG
CCTTTTTCCCGAGGGTGGGGGAGAACCGTATATAAGTGCAGTAGTCGCCGTGAACGTTCTTTTTCGCAAC
GGGTTTGCCGCCAGAACACAGGTAAGTGCCGTGTGTGGTTCCCGCGGGCCTGGCCTCTTTACGGGTTATG
GCCCTTGCGTGCCTTGAATTACTTCCACCTGGCTGCAGTACGTGATTCTTGATCCCGAGCTTCGGGTTGG
AAGTGGGTGGGAGAGTTCGAGGCCTTGCGCTTAAGGAGCCCCTTCGCCTCGTGCTTGAGTTGAGGCCTGG
CCTGGGCGCTGGGGCCGCCGCGTGCGAATCTGGTGGCACCTTCGCGCCTGTCTCGCTGCTTTCGATAAGT
CTCTAGCCATTTAAAATTTTTGATGACCTGCTGCGACGCTTTTTTTCTGGCAAGATAGTCTTGTAAATGC
GGGCCAAGATCTGCACACTGGTATTTCGGTTTTTGGGGCCGCGGGCGGCGACGGGGCCCGTGCGTCCCAG
CGCACATGTTCGGCGAGGCGGGGCCTGCGAGCGCGGCCACCGAGAATCGGACGGGGGTAGTCTCAAGCTG
GCCGGCCTGCTCTGGTGCCTGGCCTCGCGCCGCCGTGTATCGCCCCGCCCTGGGCGGCAAGGCTGGCCCG
GTCGGCACCAGTTGCGTGAGCGGAAAGATGGCCGCTTCCCGGCCCTGCTGCAGGGAGCTCAAAATGGAGG
ACGCGGCGCTCGGGAGAGCGGGCGGGTGAGTCACCCACACAAAGGAAAAGGGCCTTTCCGTCCTCAGCCG
TCGCTTCATGTGACTCCACGGAGTACCGGGCGCCGTCCAGGCACCTCGATTAGTTCTCGAGCTTTTGGAG
TACGTCGTCTTTAGGTTGGGGGGAGGGGTTTTATGCGATGGAGTTTCCCCACACTGAGTGGGTGGAGACT
GAAGTTAGGCCAGCTTGGCACTTGATGTAATTCTCCTTGGAATTTGCCCTTTTTGAGTTTGGATCTTGGT
TCATTCTCAAGCCTCAGACAGTGGTTCAAAGTTTTTTTCTTCCATTTCAGGTGTCGTGAGGAATTGATCC
TTCGAACTAGAATTCGAAGCTTGAGCTCGAGATCTGAGTCCGGTAGCGCTAGTTCGAAGGATCCGCCGCC
ACCATGAGCGTGCTGACGCCCTTGCTGCTTAGAGGACTGACCGGAAGCGCACGCCGCCTGCCCGTGCCTA
GGGCGAAGATACATAGCCTGTTCGAAGCCGCCACCATGGGTAAGCCCATTCCCAACCCGCTGTTGGGCCT
CGATAGCACAGTTAAC
[294 nt withheld, positions 1417-1710]
TAATAAGTCGACCCTGTGGAATGTGTGTCAGTTAGGGTGTGGAAAGTCCCCAGGCTCCCCAGCAGGCAGA
AGTATGCAAAGCATGCATCTCAATTAGTCAGCAACCAGGTGTGGAAAGTCCCCAGGCTCCCCAGCAGGCA
GAAGTATGCAAAGCATGCATCTCAATTAGTCAGCAACCATAGTCCCGCCCCTAACTCCGCCCATCCCGCC
CCTAACTCCGCCCAGTTCCGCCCATTCTCCGCCCCATGGCTGACTAATTTTTTTTATTTATGCAGAGGCC
GAGGCCGCCTCGGCCTCTGAGCTATTCCAGAAGTAGTGAGGAGGCTTTTTTGGAGGCCTAGGCTTTTGCA
AAAAGCTTACCATGACCGAGTACAAGCCCACGGTGCGCCTCGCCACCCGCGACGACGTCCCCAGGGCCGT
ACGCACCCTCGCCGCCGCGTTCGCCGACTACCCCGCCACGCGCCACACCGTCGATCCGGACCGCCACATC
GAGCGGGTCACCGAGCTGCAAGAACTCTTCCTCACGCGCGTCGGGCTCGACATCGGCAAGGTGTGGGTCG
CGGACGACGGCGCCGCGGTGGCGGTCTGGACCACGCCGGAGAGCGTCGAAGCGGGGGCGGTGTTCGCCGA
GATCGGCCCGCGCATGGCCGAGTTGAGCGGTTCCCGGCTGGCCGCGCAGCAACAGATGGAAGGCCTCCTG
GCGCCGCACCGGCCCAAGGAGCCCGCGTGGTTCCTGGCCACCGTCGGCGTCTCGCCCGACCACCAGGGCA
AGGGTCTGGGCAGCGCCGTCGTGCTCCCCGGAGTGGAGGCGGCCGAGCGCGCCGGGGTGCCCGCCTTCCT
GGAGACCTCCGCGCCCCGCAACCTCCCCTTCTACGAGCGGCTCGGCTTCACCGTCACCGCCGACGTCGAG
GTGCCCGAAGGACCGCGCACCTGGTGCATGACCCGCAAGCCCGGTGCCTGACGCCCGCCCCACGACCCGC
AGCGCCCGACCGAAAGGAGCGCACGACCCCATGCATCGATAAAATAAAAGATTTTATTTAGTCTCCAGAA
AAAGGGGGCGGCCGCTCGAGACCTAGAAAAACATGGAGCAATCACAAGTAGCAATACAGCAGCTACCAAT
GCTGATTGTGCCTGGCTAGAAGCACAAGAGGAGGAGGAGGTGGGTTTTCCAGTCACACCTCAGGTACCTT
TAAGACCAATGACTTACAAGGCAGCTGTAGATCTTAGCCACTTTTTAAAAGAAAAGGGGGGACTGGAAGG
GCTAATTCACTCCCAACGAAGACAAGATCTGCTTTTTGCTTGTACTGGGTCTCTCTGGTTAGACCAGATC
TGAGCCTGGGAGCTCTCTGGCTAACTAGGGAACCCACTGCTTAAGCCTCAATAAAGCTTGCCTTGAGTGC
TTCAAGTAGTGTGTGCCCGTCTGTTGTGTGACTCTGGTAACTAGAGATCCCTCAGACCCTTTTAGTCAGT
GTGGAAAATCTCTAGCAGTAGTAGTTCATGTCATCTTATTATTCAGTATTTATAACTTGCAAAGAAATGA
ATATCAGAGAGTGAGAGGCCTTGACATTATAATAGATTTAGCAGGAATTGAACTAGGAGTGGAGCACACA
GGCAAAGTTCTAGAGCTCGCTGATCAGCCTCGACTGTGCCTTCTAGTTGCCAGCCATCTGTTGTTTGCCC
CTCCCCCGTGCCTTCCTTGACCCTGGAAGGTGCCACTCCCACTGTCCTTTCCTAATAAAATGAGGAAATT
GCATCGCATTGTCTGAGTAGGTGTCATTCTATTCTGGGGGGTGGGGTGGGGCAGGACAGCAAGGGGGAGG
ATTGGGAAGACAATAGCAGGCATGCTGGGGATGCGGTGGGCTCTATGGCTTCTGAGGCGGAAAGAACCAG
CTGGGGGCGCGCCCCTCGAGGCCGCCATGGTCATAGCTGTTTGACGTCAGGTGGCACTTTTCGGGGAAAT
GTGCGCGGAACCCCTATTTGTTTATTTTTCTAAATACATTCAAATATGTATCCGCTCACGAGACAATAAC
CCTGATAAATGCTTCAATAATATTGAAAAAGGAAGAGTATGAGTATTCAACATTTCCGTGTCGCCCTTAT
TCCCTTTTTTGCGGCATTTTGCCTTCCTGTTTTTGCTCACCCAGAAACGCTGGTGAAAGTAAAAGATGCT
GAAGATCAGTTGGGTGCACGAGTGGGTTACATCGAACTGGATCTCAACAGCGGTAAGATCCTTGAGAGTT
TTCGCCCCGAAGAACGTTTTCCAATGATGAGCACTTTTAAAGTTCTGCTATGTGGCGCGGTATTATCCCG
TATTGACGCCGGGCAAGAGCAACTCGGTCGCCGCATACACTATTCTCAGAATGACTTGGTTGAGTACTCA
CCAGTCACAGAAAAGCATCTTACGGATGGCATGACAGTAAGAGAATTATGCAGTGCTGCCATAACCATGA
GTGATAACACTGCGGCCAACTTACTTCTGACAACGATCGGAGGACCGAAGGAGCTAACCGCTTTTTTGCA
CAACATGGGGGATCATGTAACTCGCCTTGATCGTTGGGAACCGGAGCTGAATGAAGCCATACCAAACGAC
GAGCGTGACACCACGATGCCTGTAGCAATGGCAACAACGTTGCGCAAACTATTAACTGGCGAACTACTTA
CTCTAGCTTCCCGGCAACAATTAATAGACTGGATGGAGGCGGATAAAGTTGCAGGACCACTTCTGCGCTC
GGCCCTTCCGGCTGGCTGGTTTATTGCTGATAAATCTGGAGCCGGTGAGCGTGGGTCTCGCGGTATCATT
GCAGCACTGGGGCCAGATGGTAAGCCCTCCCGTATCGTAGTTATCTACACGACGGGGAGTCAGGCAACTA
TGGATGAACGAAATAGACAGATCGCTGAGATAGGTGCCTCACTGATTAAGCATTGGTAACTGTCAGACCA
AGTTTACTCATATATACTTTAGATTGATTTAAAACTTCATTTTTAATTTAAAAGGATCTAGGTGAAGATC
CTTTTTGATAATCTCATGACCAAAATCCCTTAACGTGAGTTTTCGTTCCACTGAGCGTCAGACCCCGTAG
AAAAGATCAAAGGATCTTCTTGAGATCCTTTTTTTCTGCGCGTAATCTGCTGCTTGCAAACAAAAAAACC
ACCGCTACCAGCGGTGGTTTGTTTGCCGGATCAAGAGCTACCAACTCTTTTTCCGAAGGTAACTGGCTTC
AGCAGAGCGCAGATACCAAATACTGTTCTTCTAGTGTAGCCGTAGTTAGGCCACCACTTCAAGAACTCTG
TAGCACCGCCTACATACCTCGCTCTGCTAATCCTGTTACCAGTGGCTGCTGCCAGTGGCGATAAGTCGTG
TCTTACCGGGTTGGACTCAAGACGATAGTTACCGGATAAGGCGCAGCGGTCGGGCTGAACGGGGGGTTCG
TGCACACAGCCCAGCTTGGAGCGAACGACCTACACCGAACTGAGATACCTACAGCGTGAGCTATGAGAAA
GCGCCACGCTTCCCGAAGGGAGAAAGGCGGACAGGTATCCGGTAAGCGGCAGGGTCGGAACAGGAGAGCG
CACGAGGGAGCTTCCAGGGGGAAACGCCTGGTATCTTTATAGTCCTGTCGGGTTTCGCCACCTCTGACTT
GAGCGTCGATTTTTGTGATGCTCGTCAGGGGGGCGGAGCCTATGGAAAAACGCCAGCAACGCGGCCTTTT
TACGGTTCTGGCCTTTTGCACGGACCGCCACTGCCAATTACCTGTGGTTTCATTTACTCTAAACCTGTGA
TTCCTCTGAATTATTTTCATTTTAAAGAAATTGTATTTGTTAAATATGTACTACAAACTTAGTAGTTGGA
AGGGCTAATTCACTCCCAAAGAAGACAAGATATCCTTGATCTGTGGATCTACCACACACAAGGCTACTTC
CCTGATTAGCAGAACTACACACCAGGGCCAGGGGTCAGATATCCACTGACCTTTGGATGGTGCTACAAGC
TAGTACCAGTTGAGCCAGATAAGGTAGAAGAGGCCAATAAAGGAGAGAACACCAGCTTGTTACACCCTGT
GAGCCTGCATGGGATGGATGACCCGGAGAGAGAAGTGTTAGAGTGGAGGTTTGACAGCCGCCTAGCATTT
CATCACGTGGCCCGAGAGCTGCATCCGGAGTACTTCAAGAACTGCTGATATCGAGCTTGCTACAAGGGAC
TTTCCGCTGGGGACTTTCCAGGGAGGCGTGGCCTGGGCGGGACTGGGGAGTGGCGAGCCCTCAGATCCTG
CATATAAGCAGCTGCTTTTTGCCTGTACTGGGTCTCTCTGGTTAGACCAGATCTGAGCCTGGGAGCTCTC
TGGCTAACTAGGGAACCCACTGCTTAAGCCTCAATAAAGCTTGCCTTGAGTGCTTCAAGTAGTGTGTGCC
CGTCTGTTGTGTGACTCTGGTAACTAGAGATCCCTCAGACCCTTTTAGTCAGTGTGGAAAATCTCTAGCA
GTGGCGCCCGAACAGGGACTTGAAAGCGAAAGGGAAACCAGAGGAGCTCTCTCGACGCAGGACTCGGCTT
GCTGAAGCGCGCACGGCAAGAGGCGAGGGGCGGCGACTGGTGAGTACGCCAAAAATTTTGACTAGCGGAG
GCTAGAAGGAGAGAGATGGGTGCGAGAGCGTCAGTATTAAGCGGGGGAGAATTAGATCGCGATGGGAAAA
AATTCGGTTAAGGCCAGGGGGAAAGAAAAAATATAAATTAAAACATATAGTATGGGCAAGCAGGGAGCTA
GAACGATTCGCAGTTAATCCTGGCCTGTTAGAAACATCAGAAGGCTGTAGACAAATACTGGGACAGCTAC
AACCATCCCTTCAGACAGGATCAGAAGAACTTAGATCATTATATAATACAGTAGCAACCCTCTATTGTGT
GCATCAAAGGATAGAGATAAAAGACACCAAGGAAGCTTTAGACAAGATAGAGGAAGAGCAAAACAAAAGT
AAGACCACCGCACAGCAACCGGCCGCTGATCTTCAGACCTGGAGGAGGAGATATGAGGGACAATTGGAGA
AGTGAATTATATAAATATAAAGTAGTAAAAATTGAACCATTAGGAGTAGCACCCACCAAGGCAAAGAGAA
GAGTGGTGCAGAGAGAAAAAAGAGCAGTGGGAATAGGAGCTTTGTTCCTTGGGTTCTTGGGAGCAGCAGG
AAGCACTATGGGCGCAGCGTCAATGACGCTGACGGTACAGGCCAGACAATTATTGTCTGGTATAGTGCAG
CAGCAGAACAATTTGCTGAGGGCTATTGAGGCGCAACAGCATCTGTTGCAACTCACAGTCTGGGGCATCA
AGCAGCTCCAGGCAAGAATCCTGGCTGTGGAAAGATACCTAAAGGATCAACAGCTCCTGGGGATTTGGGG
TTGCTCTGGAAAACTCATTTGCACCACTGCTGTGCCTTGGAATGCTAGTTGGAGTAATAAATCTCTGGAA
CAGATTTGGAATCACACGACCTGGATGGAGTGGGACAGAGAAATTAACAATTACACAAGCTTAATACACT
CCTTAATTGAAGAATCGCAAAACCAGCAAGAAAAGAATGAACAAGAATTATTGGAATTAGATAAATGGGC
AAGTTTGTGGAATTGGTTTAACATAACAAATTGGCTGTGGTATATAAAATTATTCATAATGATAGTAGGA
GGCTTGGTAGGTTTAAGAATAGTTTTTGCTGTACTTTCTATAGTGAATAGAGTTAGGCAGGGATATTCAC
CATTATCGTTTCAGACCCACCTCCCAACCCCGAGGGGACCCGACAGGCCCGAAGGAATAGAAGAAGAAGG
TGGAGAGAGAGACAGAGACAGATCCATTCGATTAGTGAACGGATCTCGACGGTATCGCCACAAATGGCAG
TATTCATCCACAATTTTAAAAGAAAGGGGGGGATTGGGGGGTACAGTGCAGGGGAAAGAATAGTAGACAT
AATAGCAACAGACATACAAACTAAAGAATTACAAAAACAAATTACAAAAATTCAAAATTTTCGGGTTTAT
TACAGGGACAGCAGAGATCCACTTTGGATCGATAAGCTTTGCAAAGATGGATAAAGTTTTAAACAGAGAG
GAATCTTTGCAGCTAATGGACCTTCTAGGTCTTGAAAGGAGTGGGAATT
Features (pLannotate 1.2.2; 21 found; start..end, strand, type, name):
      1..1179    +  promoter       EF-1α promoter: strong constitutive promoter for human elongation factor EF-1α
   1199..1242    -  misc_feature   MCS (fragment): multiple cloning site
   1264..1350    +  CDS            COX8A (fragment): COX8A_HUMAN - Also known as COX8, COX8L. Experimental evidence at protein level: Swiss-Prot protein existence level 1. Component of the cytochrome c oxidase, the last enzyme in the mitochondrial electron transport chain which drives oxidative phosphorylation. The respiratory chain contains 3 multisubunit complexes succinate dehydrogenase (complex II, CII), ubiquinol- cytochrome c oxidoreductase (cytochrome b-c1 complex, complex III, CIII) and cytochrome c oxidase (complex IV, CIV), that cooperate to transfer electrons derived from NADH and succinate to molecular oxygen, creating an electrochem
   1417..1710    +  CDS            petF1 (sequence withheld): FER_THEEB - Also known as petF. Experimental evidence at protein level: Swiss-Prot protein existence level 1. Ferredoxins are iron-sulfur proteins that transfer electrons in a wide variety of metabolic reactions. From Thermosynechococcus elongatus (strain BP-1).
   1733..2062    +  promoter       SV40 promoter: SV40 enhancer and early promoter
   2072..2671    +  CDS            PuroR: puromycin N-acetyltransferase; pac from Streptomyces alboniger; confers resistance to puromycin
   2765..2962    +  CDS            nef (fragment): NEF_HV1Z2 - Experimental evidence at protein level: Swiss-Prot protein existence level 1. Extracellular Nef protein targets CD4(+) T-lymphocytes for apoptosis by interacting with CXCR4 surface receptors. From Human immunodeficiency virus type 1 group M subtype D (isolate Z2/CDC-Z34) (HIV-1).
   2964..3197    +  LTR            3' LTR (ΔU3): self-inactivating 3' long terminal repeat (LTR) from HIV-1
   3354..3578    +  polyA_signal   bGH poly(A) signal: bovine growth hormone polyadenylation signal
   3582..3603    +  promoter       SV40 promoter (fragment): SV40 enhancer and early promoter
   3674..3778    +  promoter       AmpR promoter: bla
   3779..4639    +  CDS            AmpR: β-lactamase; bla; confers resistance to ampicillin, carbenicillin, and related antibiotics
   4810..5398    +  rep_origin     ori: high-copy-number ColE1/pMB1/pBR322/pUC origin of replication
   5556..5885    +  CDS            nef (fragment): NEF_HV1BR - Experimental evidence at protein level: Swiss-Prot protein existence level 1. Extracellular Nef protein targets CD4(+) T-lymphocytes for apoptosis by interacting with CXCR4 surface receptors (PubMed:14990729). From Human immunodeficiency virus type 1 group M subtype B (isolate BRU/LAI) (HIV-1).
   5933..6190    +  LTR            5' LTR (truncated): truncated 5' long terminal repeat (LTR) from HIV-1
   6237..6362    +  misc_feature   HIV-1 Ψ: packaging signal of human immunodeficiency virus type 1
   6346..6684    +  CDS            HIV-1 gag (fragment): gag protein from human immunodeficiency virus 1; gag
   6855..7088    +  misc_feature   RRE: The Rev response element (RRE) of HIV-1 allows for Rev-dependent mRNA export from the nucleus to the cytoplasm.
   7465..7565    +  CDS            Rev (fragment): human immunodeficiency virus 1 (HIV-1) Rev protein; rev; enhances nuclear export of unspliced and incompletely spliced viral mRNAs
   7604..7721    +  misc_feature   cPPT/CTS: central polypurine tract and central termination sequence of HIV-1
   7777..7843    +  CDS            small t antigen (fragment): SV40 (simian virus 40) small t antigen
