[The description below was written by a language model from this plasmid's Addgene catalogue record and pLannotate feature annotations shown in this document.]
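Description:
pPKm-300 is a self-inactivating (SIN) HIV-1-based lentiviral transfer plasmid built on the pSIN backbone, about 7.8 kb, intended for expression in mammalian cells by transfection or after packaging into lentiviral particles. In bacteria it is maintained through a high-copy ColE1/pUC-type origin and selected with ampicillin via the β-lactamase gene. The viral framework comprises a truncated 5' LTR, the Ψ packaging signal with an adjoining gag fragment, the Rev response element for Rev-dependent nuclear export of the genomic RNA, the cPPT/CTS element that aids nuclear import of the reverse-transcribed genome, and a ΔU3 3' LTR that silences LTR promoter activity after integration. A bGH polyadenylation signal lies downstream of the 3' LTR. The short nef, Rev and SV40 small t antigen fragments annotated in the table appear to be residual backbone sequences rather than expressed genes.

The payload is driven by the strong constitutive human EF-1α promoter. It encodes a mitochondrial targeting sequence, annotated as a fragment of human COX8A, placed upstream of the petF1 ferredoxin (tFd) from the thermophilic cyanobacterium Thermosynechococcus elongatus, so that this iron-sulfur electron carrier is directed to mitochondria. Downstream, still within the proviral region, an SV40 enhancer/early promoter drives puromycin N-acetyltransferase, allowing selection of transduced or stably transfected cells. According to the associated publication title, the construct belongs to work using ferredoxin and ferredoxin-NADP+ reductase systems for biosynthesis of orthogonal molecules in support of genetically encoded PhyB optogenetics. Here it supplies the ferredoxin component, presumably for co-expression with partner enzymes carried on other vectors.
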