Addgene plasmid #104626: pPKm-300
Purpose: Expresses pSIN - EF-1alpha - MTS - tFd, vector encoding mitochondrial-tagged Thermosynechococcus elongates Ferredoxin (Fd), under EF-1alpha promoter
Depositing lab: Todd Coleman. Depositing organization: University of California, San Diego (UCSD). Publication: Biosynthesis of Orthogonal Molecules Using Ferredoxin and Ferredoxin-NADP(+) Reductase Systems Enables Genetically Encoded PhyB Optogenetics. Kyriakakis P, Catanho M, Hoffner N, Thavarajah W, Hu VJ, Chao SS, Hsu A, Pham V, Naghavian L, Dozier LE, Patrick GN, Coleman TP. ACS Synth Biol. 2018 Feb 16;7(2):706-717. doi: 10.1021/acssynbio.7b00413. Epub 2018 Jan 24. PubMed 29301067.
Backbone
  Vector backbone: pSIN
  Vector type: Mammalian Expression, Lentiviral
  Selectable markers: Puromycin
Growth in bacteria
  Bacterial resistance: Ampicillin, 100 μg/mL
  Growth temperature: 37°C
  Growth strain: NEB Stable
  Copy number: High Copy
Gene/Insert
  Gene/Insert name: tFd
  Species: Thermosynechococcus elongates
  Promoter: EF-1alpha
  Cloning method: Unknown
  Sequencing primers: 5′ Unknown
Terms and licenses: Academic/Nonprofit Terms; Industry Terms: Not Available to Industry
How to cite: pPKm-300 was a gift from Todd Coleman (Addgene plasmid # 104626 ; http://n2t.net/addgene:104626 ; RRID:Addgene_104626)
